Addgene plasmid #137779: BtGRK2[D110A K220R]-mVenus
Purpose: Visualization of GRK2
Depositing lab: Dorus Gadella. Depositing organization: University of Amsterdam. Publication: Not So Dry After All: DRY Mutants of the AT1A Receptor and H1 Receptor Can Induce G-Protein-Dependent Signaling. Pietraszewska-Bogiel A, Joosen L, Chertkova AO, Goedhart J. ACS Omega. 2020 Feb 3;5(6):2648-2659. doi: 10.1021/acsomega.9b03146. eCollection 2020 Feb 18. PubMed 32095688.
Backbone
  Vector backbone: pEGFP-N1
  Vector type: Mammalian Expression
Growth in bacteria
  Bacterial resistance: Kanamycin, 50 μg/mL
  Growth temperature: 37°C
  Growth strain: DH5alpha
  Copy number: High Copy
Gene/Insert
  Gene/Insert name: Bovine GRK2[D110A K220R]
  Species: B. taurus (bovine)
  Mutation: D110A K220R
  Entrez Gene: GRK2 (a.k.a. ADRBK1)
  Promoter: CMV
  Cloning method: Restriction Enzyme; 5′ cloning site Unknown (unknown if destroyed)
Terms and licenses: Academic/Nonprofit Terms; Industry Terms: Not Available to Industry
How to cite: BtGRK2[D110A K220R]-mVenus was a gift from Dorus Gadella (Addgene plasmid # 137779 ; http://n2t.net/addgene:137779 ; RRID:Addgene_137779)
