[The description below was written by a language model from this plasmid's Addgene catalogue record and pLannotate feature annotations shown in this document.]
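Description:
BtGRK2[D110A K220R]-mVenus is a mammalian expression plasmid built on the pEGFP-N1 backbone, in which the original fluorescent protein has been replaced and bovine G protein-coupled receptor kinase 2 (GRK2, also known as ADRBK1) is fused at its C-terminus to a yellow fluorescent protein. The human cytomegalovirus immediate early enhancer and promoter drive the fusion. The GRK2 coding sequence lies between remnants of the multiple cloning site and is followed by the fluorescent protein and an SV40 polyadenylation signal. The insert carries two substitutions, D110A and K220R. The record does not explain what they do, and the 5′ cloning site is listed as unknown.

Two sequence records are annotated, and they differ slightly. The depositor's sequence (6,785 nt) calls the reporter mVenus, the monomeric A206K form of Venus. The repository's sequencing result (6,797 nt) matches it to SYFP2, a closely related monomeric yellow variant derived from Aequorea victoria. The linker region between GRK2 and the fluorophore also differs in length between the two records.

The rest of the plasmid is standard for this vector family. A high-copy ColE1/pUC origin supports propagation in E. coli, and an f1 origin is also present. A single NeoR/KanR cassette is preceded by both a bacterial bla promoter and the SV40 early promoter and ends in the HSV TK polyadenylation signal, so it gives kanamycin selection in bacteria and G418 selection in mammalian cells. The short large T antigen, ble and bGH poly(A) fragments appear to be backbone remnants rather than functional elements. The stated purpose is visualization of GRK2 by fluorescence in transfected mammalian cells.
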