Features (pLannotate 1.2.2; 15 found; start..end, strand, type, name):
     61..364     +  enhancer       CMV enhancer: human cytomegalovirus immediate early enhancer
    365..568     +  promoter       CMV promoter: human cytomegalovirus (CMV) immediate early promoter
    591..650     +  misc_feature   MCS (fragment): multiple cloning site
    651..2717    +  CDS            GRK2: ARBK1_BOVIN - Also known as ADRBK1. Experimental evidence at protein level: Swiss-Prot protein existence level 1. Specifically phosphorylates the agonist-occupied form of the beta-adrenergic and closely related receptors, probably inducing a desensitization of them (By similarity). Key regulator of LPAR1 signaling (By similarity). Competes with RALA for binding to LPAR1 thus affecting the signaling properties of the receptor (By similarity). Desensitizes LPAR1 and LPAR2 in a phosphorylation-independent manner (By similarity). Positively regulates ciliary smoothened (SMO)- dependent Hedgehog (H
   2731..3450    +  CDS            mVenus: Venus YFP with monomerizing A206K mutation (Nagai et al., 2002; Kremers et al., 2006) mammalian codon-optimized
   3467..3550    +  CDS            large T antigen (fragment): large T antigen from SV40 (simian virus 40)
   3573..3694    +  polyA_signal   SV40 poly(A) signal: SV40 polyadenylation signal
   3728..4156    -  rep_origin     f1 ori (sequence partly withheld): f1 bacteriophage origin of replication; arrow indicates direction of (+) strand synthesis
   4183..4287    +  promoter       AmpR promoter: bla
   4289..4646    +  promoter       SV40 promoter: SV40 enhancer and early promoter
   4681..5475    +  CDS            NeoR/KanR: aminoglycoside phosphotransferase from Tn5; aph(3')-II (or nptII); confers resistance to neomycin, kanamycin, and G418 (Geneticin®)
   5496..5648    +  CDS            ble (fragment): BLE_KLEPN - Experimental evidence at protein level: Swiss-Prot protein existence level 1. Binding protein with a strong affinity to the bleomycin family of antibiotics. Binds to CL990; an antimitotic-antibiotic compound. From Klebsiella pneumoniae.
   5707..5754    +  polyA_signal   HSV TK poly(A) signal: herpes simplex virus thymidine kinase polyadenylation signal (Cole and Stacy, 1985)
   5845..5861    -  polyA_signal   bGH poly(A) signal (fragment): bovine growth hormone polyadenylation signal
   6083..6671    +  rep_origin     ori: high-copy-number ColE1/pMB1/pBR322/pUC origin of replication
>Addgene plasmid #137779 | BtGRK2[D110A K220R]-mVenus | depositor full sequence | sequence record 266019 | Full Sequence
TAGTTATTAATAGTAATCAATTACGGGGTCATTAGTTCATAGCCCATATATGGAGTTCCGCGTTACATAA
CTTACGGTAAATGGCCCGCCTGGCTGACCGCCCAACGACCCCCGCCCATTGACGTCAATAATGACGTATG
TTCCCATAGTAACGCCAATAGGGACTTTCCATTGACGTCAATGGGTGGAGTATTTACGGTAAACTGCCCA
CTTGGCAGTACATCAAGTGTATCATATGCCAAGTACGCCCCCTATTGACGTCAATGACGGTAAATGGCCC
GCCTGGCATTATGCCCAGTACATGACCTTATGGGACTTTCCTACTTGGCAGTACATCTACGTATTAGTCA
TCGCTATTACCATGGTGATGCGGTTTTGGCAGTACATCAATGGGCGTGGATAGCGGTTTGACTCACGGGG
ATTTCCAAGTCTCCACCCCATTGACGTCAATGGGAGTTTGTTTTGGCACCAAAATCAACGGGACTTTCCA
AAATGTCGTAACAACTCCGCCCCATTGACGCAAATGGGCGGTAGGCGTGTACGGTGGGAGGTCTATATAA
GCAGAGCTGGTTTAGTGAACCGTCAGATCCGCTAGCGCTACCGGACTCAGATCTCGAGCTCAAGCTTCGA
ATTCTGCAGTCGACGGTACCATGGCCGACCTGGAGGCGGTGCTGGCCGACGTGAGCTACCTGATGGCCAT
GGAGAAGAGCAAGGCCACGCCGGCGGCGCGCGCCAGCAAGAAGATCCTGCTGCCCGAGCCCAGCATCCGC
AGCGTCATGCAGAAGTACCTGGAGGACCGGGGCGAGGTGACTTTTGAGAAGATCTTCTCCCAGAAGCTGG
GGTACCTGCTTTTCCGAGACTTCTGCCTGAAGCACCTGGAGGAGGCCAAGCCCTTGGTAGAGTTCTACGA
GGAGATCAAGAAATACGAGAAGCTGGAGACAGAGGAGGAGCGCCTGGTCTGCAGCCGAGAGATCTTCGCC
ACGTACATCATGAAGGAGCTGCTGGCCTGCTCACATCCTTTCTCGAAGAGCGCCATTGAGCACGTCCAGG
GCCATCTGGTGAAGAAGCAGGTGCCTCCGGATCTCTTCCAGCCATATATTGAAGAAATTTGCCAGAACCT
CCGAGGAGACGTGTTCCAGAAATTCATCGAGAGCGATAAATTCACACGATTTTGCCAGTGGAAGAATGTA
GAGCTCAACATCCACCTGACCATGAACGACTTCAGTGTGCACCGCATCATCGGGCGAGGCGGCTTCGGTG
AGGTCTACGGCTGCCGGAAGGCCGACACGGGCAAGATGTACGCCATGAAGTGTCTGGACAAGAAGCGCAT
CAAGATGAAGCAAGGGGAGACTCTGGCCCTGAATGAGCGCATCATGCTGTCGCTCGTCAGCACCGGGGAC
TGCCCGTTCATCGTCTGCATGTCATACGCCTTCCACACACCGGACAAGCTCAGCTTCATCCTGGATCTCA
TGAACGGCGGGGACCTGCACTACCACCTGTCCCAGCACGGGGTCTTCTCCGAGGCCGACATGCGTTTCTA
CGCCGCCGAGATCATCCTGGGCCTGGAGCACATGCACAACCGCTTCGTGGTCTACCGGGACCTGAAGCCG
GCCAACATCCTGCTGGACGAGCACGGCCACGTGCGCATCTCAGACCTGGGCCTGGCCTGTGACTTCTCCA
AGAAGAAGCCTCACGCCAGTGTGGGCACCCACGGGTACATGGCTCCCGAGGTTCTACAGAAGGGTGTGGC
CTACGACAGCAGCGCCGACTGGTTCTCCCTGGGCTGCATGCTCTTCAAGCTGCTGCGAGGGCATAGCCCT
TTCCGGCAGCACAAGACCAAAGACAAGCATGAGATCGACAGAATGACATTGACAATGGCTGTGGAGCTGC
CTGACTCCTTCTCCCCTGAGCTCCGCTCCTTGCTGGAGGGGCTGCTGCAGAGGGATGTCAACCGGAGGCT
AGGCTGCCTGGGCCGAGGGGCCCAGGAGGTGAAGGAGAGCCCCTTCTTCCGTTCCCTGGACTGGCAGATG
GTCTTTTTACAAAAGTACCCTCCCCCGTTGATCCCCCCACGAGGGGAGGTGAATGCAGCCGACGCCTTTG
ACATTGGCTCCTTCGATGAGGAGGACACAAAAGGAATCAAGCTACTGGACAGTGACCAGGAGCTCTACCG
CAACTTCCCCCTGACCATCTCGGAGCGGTGGCAGCAGGAGGTAGCAGAGACTGTCTTTGACACCATCAAT
GCTGAGACGGACCGGCTGGAGGCCCGCAAGAAAACCAAAAACAAGCAGTTGGGCCACGAGGAAGACTACG
CCCTGGGCAAGGACTGCATCATGCATGGCTACATGTCCAAGATGGGCAACCCCTTCCTGACCCAGTGGCA
GCGGCGGTACTTCTACCTGTTCCCTAACCGGCTCGAGTGGCGGGGCGAGGGCGAGGCCCCGCAGAGCCTG
CTGACCATGGAGGAGATCCAGTCGGTGGAGGAGACGCAGATCAAGGAGCGAAAGTGCCTCCTCCTCAAGA
TCCGAGGTGGCAAGCAGTTTGTCCTGCAGTGCGATAGTGACCCAGAGCTGGTGCAGTGGAAGAAGGAGCT
TCGAGACGCCTACCGCGAGGCCCAGCAGCTAGTGCAGCGGGTGCCCAAGATGAAGAACAAGCCGCGCTCG
CCCGTCGTGGAGCTGAGCAAGGTGCCACTGATCCAGCGCGGCAGTGCCAACGGCCTCACCGGTCGCCACC
ATGGTGAGCAAGGGCGAGGAGCTGTTCACCGGGGTGGTGCCCATCCTGGTCGAGCTGGACGGCGACGTAA
ACGGCCACAAGTTCAGCGTGTCCGGCGAGGGCGAGGGCGATGCCACCTACGGCAAGCTGACCCTGAAGCT
GATCTGCACCACCGGCAAGCTGCCCGTGCCCTGGCCCACCCTCGTGACCACCCTGGGCTACGGCCTGCAG
TGCTTCGCCCGCTACCCCGACCACATGAAGCAGCACGACTTCTTCAAGTCCGCCATGCCCGAAGGCTACG
TCCAGGAGCGCACCATCTTCTTCAAGGACGACGGCAACTACAAGACCCGCGCCGAGGTGAAGTTCGAGGG
CGACACCCTGGTGAACCGCATCGAGCTGAAGGGCATCGACTTCAAGGAGGACGGCAACATCCTGGGGCAC
AAGCTGGAGTACAACTACAACAGCCACAACGTCTATATCACCGCCGACAAGCAGAAGAACGGCATCAAGG
CCAACTTCAAGATCCGCCACAACATCGAGGACGGCGGCGTGCAGCTCGCCGACCACTACCAGCAGAACAC
CCCCATCGGCGACGGCCCCGTGCTGCTGCCCGACAACCACTACCTGAGCTACCAGTCCAAGCTGAGCAAA
GACCCCAACGAGAAGCGCGATCACATGGTCCTGCTGGAGTTCGTGACCGCCGCCGGGATCACTCTCGGCA
TGGACGAGCTGTACAAGTAAAGCGGCCGCGACTCTAGATCATAATCAGCCATACCACATTTGTAGAGGTT
TTACTTGCTTTAAAAAACCTCCCACACCTCCCCCTGAACCTGAAACATAAAATGAATGCAATTGTTGTTG
TTAACTTGTTTATTGCAGCTTATAATGGTTACAAATAAAGCAATAGCATCACAAATTTCACAAATAAAGC
ATTTTTTTCACTGCATTCTAGTTGTGGTTTGTCCAAACTCATCAATGTATCTTAAGGCGTAAATTGTAAG
CGTTAATATTTTGTTAAAATTCGCGTTAAATTTTTGTTAAATCAGCTCATTTTTTAACCAATAGGCCGAA
ATCGGCAAAATCCCTTATAAATCAAAAGAATAGACCGAGATAGGGT
[37 nt withheld, positions 3827-3863]
AAAGAACGTGGACTCCAACGTCAAAGG
[49 nt withheld, positions 3891-3939]
T
[91 nt withheld, positions 3941-4031]
G
[124 nt withheld, positions 4033-4156]
CAGGTGGCACTTTTCGGGGAAATGTGCGCGGAACCCCTATTTGTTTATTTTTCTAAATACATTCAAATAT
GTATCCGCTCATGAGACAATAACCCTGATAAATGCTTCAATAATATTGAAAAAGGAAGAGTCCTGAGGCG
GAAAGAACCAGCTGTGGAATGTGTGTCAGTTAGGGTGTGGAAAGTCCCCAGGCTCCCCAGCAGGCAGAAG
TATGCAAAGCATGCATCTCAATTAGTCAGCAACCAGGTGTGGAAAGTCCCCAGGCTCCCCAGCAGGCAGA
AGTATGCAAAGCATGCATCTCAATTAGTCAGCAACCATAGTCCCGCCCCTAACTCCGCCCATCCCGCCCC
TAACTCCGCCCAGTTCCGCCCATTCTCCGCCCCATGGCTGACTAATTTTTTTTATTTATGCAGAGGCCGA
GGCCGCCTCGGCCTCTGAGCTATTCCAGAAGTAGTGAGGAGGCTTTTTTGGAGGCCTAGGCTTTTGCAAA
GATCGATCAAGAGACAGGATGAGGATCGTTTCGCATGATTGAACAAGATGGATTGCACGCAGGTTCTCCG
GCCGCTTGGGTGGAGAGGCTATTCGGCTATGACTGGGCACAACAGACAATCGGCTGCTCTGATGCCGCCG
TGTTCCGGCTGTCAGCGCAGGGGCGCCCGGTTCTTTTTGTCAAGACCGACCTGTCCGGTGCCCTGAATGA
ACTGCAAGACGAGGCAGCGCGGCTATCGTGGCTGGCCACGACGGGCGTTCCTTGCGCAGCTGTGCTCGAC
GTTGTCACTGAAGCGGGAAGGGACTGGCTGCTATTGGGCGAAGTGCCGGGGCAGGATCTCCTGTCATCTC
ACCTTGCTCCTGCCGAGAAAGTATCCATCATGGCTGATGCAATGCGGCGGCTGCATACGCTTGATCCGGC
TACCTGCCCATTCGACCACCAAGCGAAACATCGCATCGAGCGAGCACGTACTCGGATGGAAGCCGGTCTT
GTCGATCAGGATGATCTGGACGAAGAGCATCAGGGGCTCGCGCCAGCCGAACTGTTCGCCAGGCTCAAGG
CGAGCATGCCCGACGGCGAGGATCTCGTCGTGACCCATGGCGATGCCTGCTTGCCGAATATCATGGTGGA
AAATGGCCGCTTTTCTGGATTCATCGACTGTGGCCGGCTGGGTGTGGCGGACCGCTATCAGGACATAGCG
TTGGCTACCCGTGATATTGCTGAAGAGCTTGGCGGCGAATGGGCTGACCGCTTCCTCGTGCTTTACGGTA
TCGCCGCTCCCGATTCGCAGCGCATCGCCTTCTATCGCCTTCTTGACGAGTTCTTCTGAGCGGGACTCTG
GGGTTCGAAATGACCGACCAAGCGACGCCCAACCTGCCATCACGAGATTTCGATTCCACCGCCGCCTTCT
ATGAAAGGTTGGGCTTCGGAATCGTTTTCCGGGACGCCGGCTGGATGATCCTCCAGCGCGGGGATCTCAT
GCTGGAGTTCTTCGCCCACCCTAGGGGGAGGCTAACTGAAACACGGAAGGAGACAATACCGGAAGGAACC
CGCGCTATGACGGCAATAAAAAGACAGAATAAAACGCACGGTGTTGGGTCGTTTGTTCATAAACGCGGGG
TTCGGTCCCAGGGCTGGCACTCTGTCGATACCCCACCGAGACCCCATTGGGGCCAATACGCCCGCGTTTC
TTCCTTTTCCCCACCCCACCCCCCAAGTTCGGGTGAAGGCCCAGGGCTCGCAGCCAACGTCGGGGCGGCA
GGCCCTGCCATAGCCTCAGGTTACTCATATATACTTTAGATTGATTTAAAACTTCATTTTTAATTTAAAA
GGATCTAGGTGAAGATCCTTTTTGATAATCTCATGACCAAAATCCCTTAACGTGAGTTTTCGTTCCACTG
AGCGTCAGACCCCGTAGAAAAGATCAAAGGATCTTCTTGAGATCCTTTTTTTCTGCGCGTAATCTGCTGC
TTGCAAACAAAAAAACCACCGCTACCAGCGGTGGTTTGTTTGCCGGATCAAGAGCTACCAACTCTTTTTC
CGAAGGTAACTGGCTTCAGCAGAGCGCAGATACCAAATACTGTCCTTCTAGTGTAGCCGTAGTTAGGCCA
CCACTTCAAGAACTCTGTAGCACCGCCTACATACCTCGCTCTGCTAATCCTGTTACCAGTGGCTGCTGCC
AGTGGCGATAAGTCGTGTCTTACCGGGTTGGACTCAAGACGATAGTTACCGGATAAGGCGCAGCGGTCGG
GCTGAACGGGGGGTTCGTGCACACAGCCCAGCTTGGAGCGAACGACCTACACCGAACTGAGATACCTACA
GCGTGAGCTATGAGAAAGCGCCACGCTTCCCGAAGGGAGAAAGGCGGACAGGTATCCGGTAAGCGGCAGG
GTCGGAACAGGAGAGCGCACGAGGGAGCTTCCAGGGGGAAACGCCTGGTATCTTTATAGTCCTGTCGGGT
TTCGCCACCTCTGACTTGAGCGTCGATTTTTGTGATGCTCGTCAGGGGGGCGGAGCCTATGGAAAAACGC
CAGCAACGCGGCCTTTTTACGGTTCCTGGCCTTTTGCTGGCCTTTTGCTCACATGTTCTTTCCTGCGTTA
TCCCCTGATTCTGTGGATAACCGTATTACCGCCATGCAT
