Features (pLannotate 1.2.2; 17 found; start..end, strand, type, name):
      1..304     +  enhancer       CMV enhancer: human cytomegalovirus immediate early enhancer
    305..508     +  promoter       CMV promoter: human cytomegalovirus (CMV) immediate early promoter
    531..567     +  misc_feature   MCS (fragment): multiple cloning site
    574..2640    +  CDS            GRK2: ARBK1_BOVIN - Also known as ADRBK1. Experimental evidence at protein level: Swiss-Prot protein existence level 1. Specifically phosphorylates the agonist-occupied form of the beta-adrenergic and closely related receptors, probably inducing a desensitization of them (By similarity). Key regulator of LPAR1 signaling (By similarity). Competes with RALA for binding to LPAR1 thus affecting the signaling properties of the receptor (By similarity). Desensitizes LPAR1 and LPAR2 in a phosphorylation-independent manner (By similarity). Positively regulates ciliary smoothened (SMO)- dependent Hedgehog (H
   2643..2675    +  misc_feature   MCS (fragment): multiple cloning site
   2683..3399    +  CDS            SYFP2: SYFP2 is a basic (constitutively fluorescent) yellow fluorescent protein published in 2006, derived from Aequorea victoria. It is reported to be a very rapidly-maturing monomer with moderate acid sensitivity.
   3419..3502    +  CDS            large T antigen (fragment): large T antigen from SV40 (simian virus 40)
   3525..3646    +  polyA_signal   SV40 poly(A) signal: SV40 polyadenylation signal
   3680..4108    -  rep_origin     f1 ori (sequence partly withheld): f1 bacteriophage origin of replication; arrow indicates direction of (+) strand synthesis
   4135..4239    +  promoter       AmpR promoter: bla
   4241..4598    +  promoter       SV40 promoter: SV40 enhancer and early promoter
   4633..5427    +  CDS            NeoR/KanR: aminoglycoside phosphotransferase from Tn5; aph(3')-II (or nptII); confers resistance to neomycin, kanamycin, and G418 (Geneticin®)
   5448..5600    +  CDS            ble (fragment): BLE_KLEPN - Experimental evidence at protein level: Swiss-Prot protein existence level 1. Binding protein with a strong affinity to the bleomycin family of antibiotics. Binds to CL990; an antimitotic-antibiotic compound. From Klebsiella pneumoniae.
   5659..5706    +  polyA_signal   HSV TK poly(A) signal: herpes simplex virus thymidine kinase polyadenylation signal (Cole and Stacy, 1985)
   5797..5813    -  polyA_signal   bGH poly(A) signal (fragment): bovine growth hormone polyadenylation signal
   6035..6623    +  rep_origin     ori: high-copy-number ColE1/pMB1/pBR322/pUC origin of replication
   6738..6797    +  enhancer       CMV enhancer (fragment): human cytomegalovirus immediate early enhancer
>Addgene plasmid #137779 | BtGRK2[D110A K220R]-mVenus | addgene full sequence | sequence record 273229 | Addgene NGS Result
CGTTACATAACTTACGGTAAATGGCCCGCCTGGCTGACCGCCCAACGACCCCCGCCCATTGACGTCAATA
ATGACGTATGTTCCCATAGTAACGCCAATAGGGACTTTCCATTGACGTCAATGGGTGGAGTATTTACGGT
AAACTGCCCACTTGGCAGTACATCAAGTGTATCATATGCCAAGTACGCCCCCTATTGACGTCAATGACGG
TAAATGGCCCGCCTGGCATTATGCCCAGTACATGACCTTATGGGACTTTCCTACTTGGCAGTACATCTAC
GTATTAGTCATCGCTATTACCATGGTGATGCGGTTTTGGCAGTACATCAATGGGCGTGGATAGCGGTTTG
ACTCACGGGGATTTCCAAGTCTCCACCCCATTGACGTCAATGGGAGTTTGTTTTGGCACCAAAATCAACG
GGACTTTCCAAAATGTCGTAACAACTCCGCCCCATTGACGCAAATGGGCGGTAGGCGTGTACGGTGGGAG
GTCTATATAAGCAGAGCTGGTTTAGTGAACCGTCAGATCCGCTAGCGCTACCGGACTCAGATCTCGAGCT
CAAGCTTGCCAAGATGGCCGACCTGGAGGCGGTGCTGGCCGACGTGAGCTACCTGATGGCCATGGAGAAG
AGCAAGGCCACGCCGGCGGCGCGCGCCAGCAAGAAGATCCTGCTGCCCGAGCCCAGCATCCGCAGCGTCA
TGCAGAAGTACCTGGAGGACCGGGGCGAGGTGACTTTTGAGAAGATCTTCTCCCAGAAGCTGGGGTACCT
GCTTTTCCGAGACTTCTGCCTGAAGCACCTGGAGGAGGCCAAGCCCTTGGTAGAGTTCTACGAGGAGATC
AAGAAATACGAGAAGCTGGAGACAGAGGAGGAGCGCCTGGTCTGCAGCCGAGAGATCTTCGCCACGTACA
TCATGAAGGAGCTGCTGGCCTGCTCACATCCTTTCTCGAAGAGCGCCATTGAGCACGTCCAGGGCCATCT
GGTGAAGAAGCAGGTGCCTCCGGATCTCTTCCAGCCATATATTGAAGAAATTTGCCAGAACCTCCGAGGA
GACGTGTTCCAGAAATTCATCGAGAGCGATAAATTCACACGATTTTGCCAGTGGAAGAATGTAGAGCTCA
ACATCCACCTGACCATGAACGACTTCAGTGTGCACCGCATCATCGGGCGAGGCGGCTTCGGTGAGGTCTA
CGGCTGCCGGAAGGCCGACACGGGCAAGATGTACGCCATGAGGTGTCTGGACAAGAAGCGCATCAAGATG
AAGCAAGGGGAGACTCTGGCCCTGAATGAGCGCATCATGCTGTCGCTCGTCAGCACCGGGGACTGCCCGT
TCATCGTCTGCATGTCATACGCCTTCCACACACCGGACAAGCTCAGCTTCATCCTGGATCTCATGAACGG
CGGGGACCTGCACTACCACCTGTCCCAGCACGGGGTCTTCTCCGAGGCCGACATGCGTTTCTACGCCGCC
GAGATCATCCTGGGCCTGGAGCACATGCACAACCGCTTCGTGGTCTACCGGGACCTGAAGCCGGCCAACA
TCCTGCTGGACGAGCACGGCCACGTGCGCATCTCAGACCTGGGCCTGGCCTGTGACTTCTCCAAGAAGAA
GCCTCACGCCAGTGTGGGCACCCACGGGTACATGGCTCCCGAGGTTCTACAGAAGGGTGTGGCCTACGAC
AGCAGCGCCGACTGGTTCTCCCTGGGCTGCATGCTCTTCAAGCTGCTGCGAGGGCATAGCCCTTTCCGGC
AGCACAAGACCAAAGACAAGCATGAGATCGACAGAATGACATTGACAATGGCTGTGGAGCTGCCTGACTC
CTTCTCCCCTGAGCTCCGCTCCTTGCTGGAGGGGCTGCTGCAGAGGGATGTCAATCGGAGGCTAGGCTGC
CTGGGCCGAGGGGCCCAGGAGGTGAAGGAGAGCCCCTTCTTCCGTTCCCTGGACTGGCAGATGGTCTTTT
TACAAAAGTACCCTCCCCCGTTGATCCCCCCACGAGGGGAGGTGAATGCAGCCGACGCCTTTGACATTGG
CTCCTTCGATGAGGAGGACACAAAAGGAATCAAGCTACTGGACAGTGACCAGGAGCTCTACCGCAACTTC
CCCCTGACCATCTCGGAGCGGTGGCAGCAGGAGGTAGCAGAGACTGTCTTTGACACCATCAATGCTGAGA
CGGACCGGCTGGAGGCCCGCAAGAAAACCAAAAACAAGCAGTTGGGCCACGAGGAAGACTACGCCCTGGG
CAAGGACTGCATCATGCATGGCTACATGTCCAAGATGGGCAACCCCTTCCTGACCCAGTGGCAGCGGCGG
TACTTCTACCTGTTCCCTAACCGGCTCGAGTGGCGGGGCGAGGGCGAGGCCCCGCAGAGCCTGCTGACCA
TGGAGGAGATCCAGTCGGTGGAGGAGACGCAGATCAAGGAGCGAAAGTGCCTCCTCCTCAAGATCCGAGG
TGGCAAGCAGTTTGTCCTGCAGTGCGATAGTGACCCAGAGCTGGTGCAGTGGAAGAAGGAGCTTCGAGAC
GCCTACCGCGAGGCCCAGCAGCTAGTGCAGCGGGTGCCCAAGATGAAGAACAAGCCGCGCTCGCCCGTCG
TGGAGCTGAGCAAGGTGCCACTGATCCAGCGTGGCAGTGCCAACGGCCTCTGGTCGACGGTACCGCGGGC
CCGGGATCCACCGGTCGCCACCATGGTGAGCAAGGGCGAGGAGCTGTTCACCGGGGTGGTGCCCATCCTG
GTCGAGCTGGACGGCGACGTAAACGGCCACAAGTTCAGCGTGTCCGGCGAGGGCGAGGGCGATGCCACCT
ACGGCAAGCTGACCCTGAAGCTGATCTGCACCACCGGCAAGCTGCCCGTGCCCTGGCCCACCCTCGTGAC
CACCCTGGGCTACGGCGTGCAGTGCTTCGCCCGCTACCCCGACCACATGAAGCAGCACGACTTCTTCAAG
TCCGCCATGCCCGAAGGCTACGTCCAGGAGCGCACCATCTTCTTCAAGGACGACGGCAACTACAAGACCC
GCGCCGAGGTGAAGTTCGAGGGCGACACCCTGGTGAACCGCATCGAGCTGAAGGGCATCGACTTCAAGGA
GGACGGCAACATCCTGGGGCACAAGCTGGAGTACAACTACAACAGCCACAACGTCTATATCACCGCCGAC
AAGCAGAAGAACGGCATCAAGGCCAACTTCAAGATCCGCCACAACATCGAGGACGGCGGCGTGCAGCTCG
CCGACCACTACCAGCAGAACACCCCCATCGGCGACGGCCCCGTGCTGCTGCCCGACAACCACTACCTGAG
CTACCAGTCCAAGCTGAGCAAAGACCCCAACGAGAAGCGCGATCACATGGTCCTGCTGGAGTTCGTGACC
GCCGCCGGGATCACTCTCGGCATGGACGAGCTGTACAAGTAAAGCGGCCGCGACTCTAGATCATAATCAG
CCATACCACATTTGTAGAGGTTTTACTTGCTTTAAAAAACCTCCCACACCTCCCCCTGAACCTGAAACAT
AAAATGAATGCAATTGTTGTTGTTAACTTGTTTATTGCAGCTTATAATGGTTACAAATAAAGCAATAGCA
TCACAAATTTCACAAATAAAGCATTTTTTTCACTGCATTCTAGTTGTGGTTTGTCCAAACTCATCAATGT
ATCTTAAGGCGTAAATTGTAAGCGTTAATATTTTGTTAAAATTCGCGTTAAATTTTTGTTAAATCAGCTC
ATTTTTTAACCAATAGGCCGAAATCGGCAAAATCCCTTATAAATCAAAAGAATAGACCGAGATAGGGT
[37 nt withheld, positions 3779-3815]
AAAGAACGTGGACTCCAACGTCAAAGG
[49 nt withheld, positions 3843-3891]
T
[91 nt withheld, positions 3893-3983]
G
[124 nt withheld, positions 3985-4108]
CAGGTGGCACTTTTCGGGGAAATGTGCGCGGAACCCCTATTTGTTTATTTTTCTAAATACATTCAAATAT
GTATCCGCTCATGAGACAATAACCCTGATAAATGCTTCAATAATATTGAAAAAGGAAGAGTCCTGAGGCG
GAAAGAACCAGCTGTGGAATGTGTGTCAGTTAGGGTGTGGAAAGTCCCCAGGCTCCCCAGCAGGCAGAAG
TATGCAAAGCATGCATCTCAATTAGTCAGCAACCAGGTGTGGAAAGTCCCCAGGCTCCCCAGCAGGCAGA
AGTATGCAAAGCATGCATCTCAATTAGTCAGCAACCATAGTCCCGCCCCTAACTCCGCCCATCCCGCCCC
TAACTCCGCCCAGTTCCGCCCATTCTCCGCCCCATGGCTGACTAATTTTTTTTATTTATGCAGAGGCCGA
GGCCGCCTCGGCCTCTGAGCTATTCCAGAAGTAGTGAGGAGGCTTTTTTGGAGGCCTAGGCTTTTGCAAA
GATCGATCAAGAGACAGGATGAGGATCGTTTCGCATGATTGAACAAGATGGATTGCACGCAGGTTCTCCG
GCCGCTTGGGTGGAGAGGCTATTCGGCTATGACTGGGCACAACAGACAATCGGCTGCTCTGATGCCGCCG
TGTTCCGGCTGTCAGCGCAGGGGCGCCCGGTTCTTTTTGTCAAGACCGACCTGTCCGGTGCCCTGAATGA
ACTGCAAGACGAGGCAGCGCGGCTATCGTGGCTGGCCACGACGGGCGTTCCTTGCGCAGCTGTGCTCGAC
GTTGTCACTGAAGCGGGAAGGGACTGGCTGCTATTGGGCGAAGTGCCGGGGCAGGATCTCCTGTCATCTC
ACCTTGCTCCTGCCGAGAAAGTATCCATCATGGCTGATGCAATGCGGCGGCTGCATACGCTTGATCCGGC
TACCTGCCCATTCGACCACCAAGCGAAACATCGCATCGAGCGAGCACGTACTCGGATGGAAGCCGGTCTT
GTCGATCAGGATGATCTGGACGAAGAGCATCAGGGGCTCGCGCCAGCCGAACTGTTCGCCAGGCTCAAGG
CGAGCATGCCCGACGGCGAGGATCTCGTCGTGACCCATGGCGATGCCTGCTTGCCGAATATCATGGTGGA
AAATGGCCGCTTTTCTGGATTCATCGACTGTGGCCGGCTGGGTGTGGCGGACCGCTATCAGGACATAGCG
TTGGCTACCCGTGATATTGCTGAAGAGCTTGGCGGCGAATGGGCTGACCGCTTCCTCGTGCTTTACGGTA
TCGCCGCTCCCGATTCGCAGCGCATCGCCTTCTATCGCCTTCTTGACGAGTTCTTCTGAGCGGGACTCTG
GGGTTCGAAATGACCGACCAAGCGACGCCCAACCTGCCATCACGAGATTTCGATTCCACCGCCGCCTTCT
ATGAAAGGTTGGGCTTCGGAATCGTTTTCCGGGACGCCGGCTGGATGATCCTCCAGCGCGGGGATCTCAT
GCTGGAGTTCTTCGCCCACCCTAGGGGGAGGCTAACTGAAACACGGAAGGAGACAATACCGGAAGGAACC
CGCGCTATGACGGCAATAAAAAGACAGAATAAAACGCACGGTGTTGGGTCGTTTGTTCATAAACGCGGGG
TTCGGTCCCAGGGCTGGCACTCTGTCGATACCCCACCGAGACCCCATTGGGGCCAATACGCCCGCGTTTC
TTCCTTTTCCCCACCCCACCCCCCAAGTTCGGGTGAAGGCCCAGGGCTCGCAGCCAACGTCGGGGCGGCA
GGCCCTGCCATAGCCTCAGGTTACTCATATATACTTTAGATTGATTTAAAACTTCATTTTTAATTTAAAA
GGATCTAGGTGAAGATCCTTTTTGATAATCTCATGACCAAAATCCCTTAACGTGAGTTTTCGTTCCACTG
AGCGTCAGACCCCGTAGAAAAGATCAAAGGATCTTCTTGAGATCCTTTTTTTCTGCGCGTAATCTGCTGC
TTGCAAACAAAAAAACCACCGCTACCAGCGGTGGTTTGTTTGCCGGATCAAGAGCTACCAACTCTTTTTC
CGAAGGTAACTGGCTTCAGCAGAGCGCAGATACCAAATACTGTTCTTCTAGTGTAGCCGTAGTTAGGCCA
CCACTTCAAGAACTCTGTAGCACCGCCTACATACCTCGCTCTGCTAATCCTGTTACCAGTGGCTGCTGCC
AGTGGCGATAAGTCGTGTCTTACCGGGTTGGACTCAAGACGATAGTTACCGGATAAGGCGCAGCGGTCGG
GCTGAACGGGGGGTTCGTGCACACAGCCCAGCTTGGAGCGAACGACCTACACCGAACTGAGATACCTACA
GCGTGAGCTATGAGAAAGCGCCACGCTTCCCGAAGGGAGAAAGGCGGACAGGTATCCGGTAAGCGGCAGG
GTCGGAACAGGAGAGCGCACGAGGGAGCTTCCAGGGGGAAACGCCTGGTATCTTTATAGTCCTGTCGGGT
TTCGCCACCTCTGACTTGAGCGTCGATTTTTGTGATGCTCGTCAGGGGGGCGGAGCCTATGGAAAAACGC
CAGCAACGCGGCCTTTTTACGGTTCCTGGCCTTTTGCTGGCCTTTTGCTCACATGTTCTTTCCTGCGTTA
TCCCCTGATTCTGTGGATAACCGTATTACCGCCATGCATTAGTTATTAATAGTAATCAATTACGGGGTCA
TTAGTTCATAGCCCATATATGGAGTTCCG
