>Addgene plasmid #137779 | BtGRK2[D110A K220R]-mVenus | depositor partial sequence | sequence record 266020 | Partial
GGGTAGTAGTCGATCGCTAGCGCTACCGGACTCAGATCTCGAGCTCAAGCTTCGAATTCATGGAGCTCGA
GAACATCGTAGCGAACACGGTGCTACTCAAGGCCCGGGAAGGTGGCGGTGGAAATCGCAAAGGCAAAAGC
AAGAAATGGCGGCAGATGCTCCAGTTCCCTCACATCAGCCAGTGCGAAGAGCTGCGGCTCAGCCTCGAGC
GTGACTATCACAGCCTGTGCGAGCGGCAGCCCATTGGGCGCCTGCTGTTCCGAGAGTTCTGTGCCACGAG
GCCGGAGCTGAGCCGCTGCGTCGCCTTCCTGGATGGGGTGGCCGAGTATGAAGTGACCCCGGATGACAAG
CGGAAGGCATGTGGGCGGCAGCTAACGCAGAATTTTCTGAGCCACACGGGTCCTGACCTCATCCCTGAGG
TCCCCCGGCAGCTGGTGACGAACTGCACCCAGCGGCTGGAGCAGGGTCCCTGCAAAGACCTTTTCCAGGA
ACTCACCCGGCTGACCCACGAGTACCTGAGCGTGGCCCCTTTTGCCGACTACCTCGACAGCATCTACTTC
AACCGTTTCCTGCAGTGGAAGTGGCTGGAAAGGCAGCCAGTGACCAAAAACACCTTCAGGCAATACCGAG
TCCTGGGCAAAGGTGGCTTTGGGGAGGTGTGCGCCTGCCAGGTGCGGGCCACAGGTAAGATGTATGCCTG
CAAGAAGCTAGAGAAAAAGCGGATCAAGAAGCGGAAAGGGGAGGCCATGGCGCTGAACGAGAAGCAGATC
CTGGAGAAAGTGAACAGTAGGTTTGTAGTGAGCTTGGCCTACGCCTATGAGACCAAGGACGCGCTGTGCC
TGGTGCTGACACTGATGAACGGGGGCGACCTCAAGTTCCACATCTACCACATGGGCCAGGCTGGCTTCCC
CGAAGCGCGGGCCGTCTTCTACGCCGCCGAGATCTGCTGTGGCCTGGAGGACCTGCACCGGGAGCGCATC
GTGTACAGGGACCTGAAGCCCGAGAACATCTTGCTGGATGACCACGGCCACATCCGCATCTCTGACCTGG
GACTAGCTGTGCATGTGCCCGAGGGCCAGACATCAAAGGGCGTGTGGGCACCGTGGGTTACTGGCTCCGG
AAGGTGGTGAAGAATGAACGGTACACGTTCACCCCTGACTGGGGGGCGCTCGCTGCCCCTGTACAAAATG
ATCGCAGGCCATCGCCTCCACCAAAGGAGAAAAAATAAACCGGGAGGGAGGGGGGGGGTGGGGGAAAGGG
GCCCCCAGAAAATTCCAAGGCTTTTCCCGCGGCCGCTCCTTTGTTCAGATTCCTTGAAGACGGCCACAAC
CCGGGGGGGGTGGGGGGGGGGCCCCCCCCGGGGAGAAGACCCCCTTTTAAAAAAGATAAATAGCGGGGGG
AGGGGGGGTGGGCCCCCCTCCCCGCCCCCCCCCCTTTTGGGGGGGTGGGTTTAAAATTTTCTCCCGGGGG
GGGGGGGGGGCCCCCACCCCAAAATTTCCCGGGTCCCCCCCCCAAAGAGAGAAAAAAAAAATTTTTGGTG
TTCCCCAAGGCCCCCACAAACAAAATTTTATAAAAAACCCCACCCCGTGGGGGGATTTTTCAAGGAACAC
CGCCCCACCCCCCCCACCCCACCCAAGCCACCCTTCTCTGGTGCCTGCCCACTCGAACGAGCCAGGACTA
TAATATTGGTAATGAACTACAAT
