>Addgene plasmid #137779 | BtGRK2[D110A K220R]-mVenus | depositor partial sequence | sequence record 266021 | Partial
GGGGACGAGTCGCGGGCGCTTTACTTGTACAGCTCGTCCATGCCGAGAGTGATCCCGGCGGCGGTCACGA
ACTCCAGCAGGACCATGTGATCGCGCTTCTCGTTGGGGTCTTTGCTCAGCTTGGACTGGTAGCTCAGGTA
GTGGTTGTCGGGCAGCAGCACGGGGCCGTCGCCGATGGGGGTGTTCTGCTGGTAGTGGTCGGCGAGCTGC
ACGCCGCCGTCCTCGATGTTGTGGCGGATCTTGAAGTTGGCCTTGATGCCGTTCTTCTGCTTGTCGGCGG
TGATATAGACGTTGTGGCTGTTGTAGTTGTACTCCAGCTTGTGCCCCAGGATGTTGCCGTCCTCCTTGAA
GTCGATGCCCTTCAGCTCGATGCGGTTCACCAGGGTGTCGCCCTCGAACTTCACCTCGGCGCGGGTCTTG
TAGTTGCCGTCGTCCTTGAAGAAGATGGTGCGCTCCTGGACGTAGCCTTCGGGCATGGCGGACTTGAAGA
AGTCGTGCTGCTTCATGTGGTCGGGGTAGCGGGCGAAGCACTGCACGCCGTAGCCCAGGGTGGTCACGAG
GGTGGGCCAGGGCACGGGCAGCTTGCCGGTGGTGCAGATCAGCTTCAGGGTCAGCTTGCCGTAGGTGGCA
TCGCCCTCGCCCTCGCCGGACACGCTGAACTTGTGGCCGTTTACGTCGCCGTCCAGCTCGACCAGGATGG
GCACCACCCCGGTGAACAGCTCCTCGCCCTTGCTCACCATGGTGGCGACCGGTCCGAGGCGGGTGGGGAG
CTCTTCCTCGCTGTCGCTGCAGTTTCCACAGCAATCTTGGCGACTGAAGAGTCTCTGCAGCAGTCCCTTT
TTAGGAGGTGCAGGTGGCTGGCCCTTCCAGTCCAGGTCTGGGGGAACTGAGCCATCCAGCCCAAAGACAT
TCAGCTCTTGGAAGCACTCGGTCTCCACCATCTCGTTCTGCCAGGGGATGGGCACACTGCCTGTGGCAAA
CTTCTGGTAGAAGTCCTGGTCGGTAGGCTCCAGCTCCACGCCCTTGACCGTAGAGAACTGTTCAATGTCC
AGAACATCCTTGCAGTAATGGGCCTGGGGGTCAGGCTTGAACGGCGGCTCCAGCATGCCAGCTCCAGACC
GCTTGAAGTCACTTCTTAAGAAGGGGGTGCTCCTTCACCTCGCGGGACTGCCCCACGACACCCCAGGCGT
TCGGCAGGGTCCTTGCAAAAGAACTTTGAACAAAATGAGCGGGCCTGCGGGGAAAAACGCTCGGAAAAAT
CCCCGGGGACTCCTTTCCCAGCCGCTCACTTCCTCCGCTTGATTTCTTTTTCCTTGGGGGAAAGGGGAAG
GGGCGGGGATTTTTTGTAAGGGGGGGCCAAGCCCCCCCTTGGGGGGGAGGGTCGTTTTTTTTTCCCCTCC
GGACCGTTACCGGGGCGCCCCCCCTTTTGATGGGGGCCGCGCCCCACCACTCACCCCCCAAAAAAAAGGA
GAGGGGCGGGGTCCCCCAAAATTTTGTTCGCCCTTAAAACCCCGGGGCCCCCCAAAAAATCGAGAGAAAC
GCTCGGAGACCCCCTGGTAGAATTGCCCCCTCTCCCCCCCCTCTGCCACAAAACAATTTTTCCCCCCTCT
TCTCTTAAAGCACCCGCGAATATTCTTCTCGAGACCCCCCCCGCCGGGGAGCTGGGAAGGGTCCCGGGGG
GGGGGGGGGCAGTACAGAAGGGAGAAAAGGGAAA
